Addgene plasmid #219838: pDRF1 ytd8oxStayGold-T2A-mCherry
Purpose: equimolar expression of ytd8oxStayGold and mCherry in budding yeast
Depositing lab: Bas Teusink. Depositing organization: Vrije Universiteit Amsterdam.
Backbone
  Vector backbone: pDRF1
  Vector type: Yeast Expression
Growth in bacteria
  Bacterial resistance: Ampicillin, 100 μg/mL
  Growth temperature: 37°C
  Growth strain: DH5alpha
  Copy number: High Copy
Gene/Insert
  Gene/Insert name: ytd8oxStayGold-T2A-mCherry
  Species: Synthetic
  Cloning method: Restriction Enzyme; 5′ cloning site Unknown (unknown if destroyed)
Terms and licenses: Academic/Nonprofit Terms; Industry Terms: Not Available to Industry
How to cite: pDRF1 ytd8oxStayGold-T2A-mCherry was a gift from Bas Teusink (Addgene plasmid # 219838 ; http://n2t.net/addgene:219838 ; RRID:Addgene_219838)
