[The description below was written by a language model from this plasmid's Addgene catalogue record and pLannotate feature annotations shown in this document.]
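Description:
pDRF1 ytd8oxStayGold-T2A-mCherry is a yeast expression plasmid built on the pDRF1 backbone, an E. coli–Saccharomyces cerevisiae shuttle vector of about 9.2 kb. In bacteria it is maintained at high copy through a ColE1/pUC-type origin and selected with ampicillin via the β-lactamase gene. An f1 origin and remnants of a lac promoter/operator and lacZα region are also carried over from the parental cloning vector. In yeast, the 2μ origin supports multicopy episomal replication, and the URA3 gene with its own promoter provides uracil prototrophy selection in ura3 strains, with the option of 5-FOA counterselection.

The payload is a synthetic open reading frame flanked by Gateway attB1 and attB2 sites and followed by the ADH1 terminator. According to the catalogue entry it encodes ytd8oxStayGold, a StayGold-family green fluorescent protein variant, joined to mCherry by a T2A peptide. The T2A sequence causes ribosomal skipping during translation, so one transcript yields two separate proteins in roughly equal amounts, which matches the stated purpose of equimolar expression of both fluorophores in budding yeast. The automated annotation recognises only mCherry at the downstream end of the attB-flanked region; the StayGold portion and the T2A element are not called as features, apart from a very short spurious match to YPet. The promoter driving the cassette is not named in the record. The region upstream of attB1 is annotated only with short yeast genomic fragments.

An arrangement of this kind suits the use of mCherry as an internal expression reference when comparing the in vivo brightness or performance of the StayGold variant, although the record states only the co-expression purpose.
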