Features (pLannotate 1.2.2; 26 found; start..end, strand, type, name):
      3..257     -  CDS            BRP1 (fragment): BRP1_YEAST - Protein predicted: Swiss-Prot protein existence level 4. From Saccharomyces cerevisiae (strain ATCC 204508 / S288c) (Baker's yeast).
    359..375     -  promoter       ARG4 promoter (fragment): S. cerevisiae ARG4
    480..563     +  CDS            YG007_YEAST: Protein predicted: Swiss-Prot protein existence level 4. From Saccharomyces cerevisiae (strain ATCC 204508 / S288c) (Baker's yeast).
    800..824     +  protein_bind   attB1: mutant version of attB; recombination site for the Gateway® BP reaction BP Clonase™
   1629..1654    +  CDS            YPet (fragment): yellow fluorescent protein optimized for FRET with CyPet (Nguyen and Daugherty, 2005)
   2376..3083    +  CDS            mCherry: mCherry is a basic (constitutively fluorescent) red fluorescent protein published in 2004, derived from Discosoma sp.. It is reported to be a very rapidly-maturing monomer with low acid sensitivity.
   3096..3120    -  protein_bind   attB2: mutant version of attB; recombination site for the Gateway® BP reaction BP Clonase™
   3148..3174    +  misc_feature   MCS (fragment): pBluescript multiple cloning site
   3183..3201    -  promoter       T7 promoter: promoter for bacteriophage T7 RNA polymerase
   3202..3345    +  CDS            ADH1 (fragment): ADH1_YEAST - Also known as ADC1. Experimental evidence at protein level: Swiss-Prot protein existence level 1. This isozyme preferentially catalyzes the conversion of primary unbranched alcohols to their corresponding aldehydes. Also shows activity toward secondary alcohols. From Saccharomyces cerevisiae (strain ATCC 204508 / S288c) (Baker's yeast).
   3349..3536    +  terminator     ADH1 terminator: S. cerevisiae ADH1; transcription terminator for the S. cerevisiae alcohol dehydrogenase 1 (ADH1) gene
   3544..3701    +  CDS            lacZα (fragment): LacZα fragment of β-galactosidase; lacZ fragment
   3707..3758    -  misc_feature   bom (fragment): basis of mobility region from pBR322
   3763..3846    +  CDS            RAF1 (fragment): RAF_YEAST - Experimental evidence at transcript level: Swiss-Prot protein existence level 2. Antagonizes transcriptional repression of recombinase FLP by REP1-REP2. May play a role in plasmid partitioning. From Saccharomyces cerevisiae (strain ATCC 204508 / S288c) (Baker's yeast).
   4000..5346    -  rep_origin     2μ ori: yeast 2μ plasmid origin of replication
   5351..5367    -  promoter       tet promoter (fragment): E. coli promoter for tetracycline efflux protein gene
   5457..6260    -  CDS            URA3: orotidine-5'-phosphate decarboxylase, required for uracil biosynthesis; S. cerevisiae URA3; yeast auxotrophic marker, counterselectable with 5-fluoroorotic acid (5-FOA)
   6261..6476    -  promoter       URA3 promoter: S. cerevisiae URA3
   6587..6691    +  promoter       AmpR promoter: bla
   6692..7552    +  CDS            AmpR: β-lactamase; bla; confers resistance to ampicillin, carbenicillin, and related antibiotics
   7723..8311    +  rep_origin     ori: high-copy-number ColE1/pMB1/pBR322/pUC origin of replication
   8494..8586    +  CDS            lacI (fragment): lac repressor; lacI; The lac repressor binds to the lac operator to inhibit transcription in E. coli. This inhibition can be relieved by adding lactose or isopropyl-β-D-thiogalactopyranoside (IPTG).
   8599..8620    +  protein_bind   CAP binding site: CAP binding activates transcription in the presence of cAMP. E. coli catabolite activator protein
   8635..8665    +  promoter       lac promoter: promoter for the E. coli lac operon
   8673..8689    +  protein_bind   lac operator: The lac repressor binds to the lac operator to inhibit transcription in E. coli. This inhibition can be relieved by adding lactose or isopropyl-β-D-thiogalactopyranoside (IPTG). lac repressor encoded by lacI
   8770..9198    -  rep_origin     f1 ori (sequence partly withheld): f1 bacteriophage origin of replication; arrow indicates direction of (+) strand synthesis
>Addgene plasmid #219838 | pDRF1 ytd8oxStayGold-T2A-mCherry | addgene full sequence | sequence record 437595 | Addgene NGS Result
CAAGCTTCCTGAAACGGAGAAACATAAACAGGCATTGCTGGGATCACCCATACATCACTCTGTTTTGCCT
GACCTTTTCCGGTAATTTGAAAACAAACCCGGTCTCGAAGCGGAGATCCGGCGATAATTACCGCAGAAAT
AAACCCATACACGAGACGTAGAACCAGCCGCACATGGCCGGAGAAACTCCTGCGAGAATTTCGTAAACTC
GCGCGCATTGCATCTGTATTTCCTAATGCGGCACTTCCAGGCCTCGATCGAGACCGTTTATCCATTGCTT
TTTTGTTGTCTTTTTCCCTCGTTCACAGAAAGTCTGAAGAAGCTATAGTAGAACTATGAGCTTTTTTTGT
TTCTGTTTTCCTTTTTTTTTTTTTTACCTCTGTGGAAATTGTTACTCTCACACTCTTTAGTTCGTTTGTT
TGTTTTGTTTATTCCAATTATGACCGGTGACGAAACGTGGTCGATGGTGGGTACCGCTTATGCTCCCCTC
CATTAGTTTCGATTATATAAAAAGGCCAAATATTGTATTATTTTCAAATGTCCTATCATTATCGTCTAAC
ATCTAATTTCTCTTAAATTTTTTCTCTTTCTTTCCTATAACACCAATAGTGAAAATCTTTTTTTCTTCTA
TATCTACAAAAACTTTTTTTTTCTATCAACCTCGTTGATAAATTTTTTCTTTAACAATCGTTAATAATTA
ATTAATTGGAAAATAACCATTTTTTCTCTCTTTTATACACACATTCAAAAGAAAGAAAAAAAATATACCC
CAGCCTCGACTAGTGAATTCGCGGCCATCACAAGTTTGTACAAAAAAGCAGGCTGCTAGCCCCGGGACTA
GTAAGCTTATGGTTTCTACTGGTGAAGAATTGTTTACTGGTGTTGTTCCATTTAAGTTCCAATTGAAGGG
TACCATTAACGGTAAGTCTTTCACTGTTGAAGGTGAAGGTGAGGGTAACTCTCATGAAGGTTCTCATAAG
GGTAAGTATGTTTGTACTTCCGGTAAGTTGCCAATGTCTTGGGCTGCTCTAGGTACTTCTTTCGGTTATG
GTATGAAATATTACACTAAATACCCATCTGGTTTAAAGAATTGGTTCCATGAAGTCATGCCTGAAGGTTT
CACTTACGATAGACATATTCAATATAAAGGTGATGGTTCTATTCATGCTAAGCATCAACATTTCATGAAG
AATGGTACTTATCACAACATTGTTGAATTCACAGGTCAAGATTTTAAAGAAAACTCTCCAGTTTTGACCG
GTGATATGAACGTTTCTTTGCCAAACGAAGTCCAACACATTCCAAGAGACGATGGTGTTGAATGTCCAGT
TACTTTGTTGTATCCATTGTTGTCTGATAAATCTAAGTGTGTTGAGGCTTATCAAAACACAATTATCAAG
CCATTGCATAATCAACCAGCCCCTGATGTTCCATATCACTGGATCAGAAAGCAATACACTCAATCTAAGG
ATGATACTGAAGAAAGAGATCATATTATCCAATCTGAAACCTTAGAAGCTCATTTGTACAGTAGAACTAA
ATTAGAAGGTCATGGTACTGGTTCTACTGGTTCTGGTTCTTCTGGTACTGCTTCCTCTGAAGATAATAAT
ATTGATATGGTTAGCACTGGTGAAGAATTGTTCACTGGTGTTGTTCCATTTAAGTTCCAATTGAAAGGTA
CCATTAACGGTAAGTCATTTACAGTCGAAGGTGAAGGTGAAGGGAACTCTCATGAAGGTTCACACAAAGG
TAAGTACGTCTGTACATCCGGTAAGTTGCCTATGAGTTGGGCTGCTTTAGGTACTTCTTTCGGTTACGGT
ATGAAATACTACACTAAATACCCATCCGGTTTGAAGAATTGGTTCCATGAAGTTATGCCTGAAGGTTTCA
CTTATGATAGACACATTCAATACAAGGGTGATGGTTCAATTCACGCTAAGCACCAACATTTTATGAAAAA
CGGTACTTACCATAACATTGTTGAATTCACCGGTCAAGATTTTAAGGAAAATTCTCCAGTTTTAACTGGT
GATATGAACGTCTCCTTGCCAAATGAAGTTCAACACATCCCAAGAGATGATGGTGTTGAATGTCCAGTCA
CCTTGTTGTATCCATTATTATCTGATAAATCTAAGTGTGTTGAAGCCTACCAAAACACTATAATTAAGCC
ATTGCACAACCAACCAGCTCCTGATGTTCCATACCATTGGATTAGAAAGCAATACACTCAAAGTAAGGAT
GATACTGAAGAAAGAGATCATATTATTCAATCTGAAACTTTGGAAGCTCATTTGTCCGGAGAGGGCAGAG
GAAGTCTTCTAACATGCGGTGACGTGGAGGAGAATCCCGGCCCTGGGGATCCACCGGTCGCCACCATGGT
GAGCAAGGGCGAGGAGGATAACATGGCCATCATCAAGGAGTTCATGCGCTTCAAGGTGCACATGGAGGGC
TCCGTGAACGGCCACGAGTTCGAGATCGAGGGCGAGGGCGAGGGCCGCCCCTACGAGGGCACCCAGACCG
CCAAGCTGAAGGTGACCAAGGGTGGCCCCCTGCCCTTCGCCTGGGACATCCTGTCCCCTCAGTTCATGTA
CGGCTCCAAGGCCTACGTGAAGCACCCCGCCGACATCCCCGACTACTTGAAGCTGTCCTTCCCCGAGGGC
TTCAAGTGGGAGCGCGTGATGAACTTCGAGGACGGCGGCGTGGTGACCGTGACCCAGGACTCCTCCCTGC
AGGACGGCGAGTTCATCTACAAGGTGAAGCTGCGCGGCACCAACTTCCCCTCCGACGGCCCCGTAATGCA
GAAGAAGACCATGGGCTGGGAGGCCTCCTCCGAGCGGATGTACCCCGAGGACGGCGCCCTGAAGGGCGAG
ATCAAGCAGAGGCTGAAGCTGAAGGACGGCGGCCACTACGACGCTGAGGTCAAGACCACCTACAAGGCCA
AGAAGCCCGTGCAGCTGCCCGGCGCCTACAACGTCAACATCAAGTTGGACATCACCTCCCACAACGAGGA
CTACACCATCGTGGAACAGTACGAACGCGCCGAGGGCCGCCACTCCACCGGCGGCATGGACGAGCTGTAC
AAGTAAAGCGGCCGCACCCAGCTTTCTTGTACAAAGTGGTGTAGTTAATTCATGATGGCCGCTGCAGGTC
GACCTCGAGGGGGGGCCCGGTACCCAATTCGCCCTATAGTGAGTCGTATTACGCGCGGATCCAGCTTTGG
ACTTCTTCGCCAGAGGTTTGGTCAAGTCTCCAATCAAGGTTGTCGGCTTGTCTACCTTGCCAGAAATTTA
CGAAAAGATGGAAAAGGGTCAAATCGTTGGTAGATACGTTGTTGACACTTCTAAATAAGCGAATTTCTTA
TGATTTATGATTTTTATTATTAAATAAGTTATAAAAAAAATAAGTGTATACAAATTTTAAAGTGACTCTT
AGGTTTTAAAACGAAAATTCTTATTCTTGAGTAACTCTTTCCTGTAGGTCAGGTTGCTTTCTCAGGTATA
GCATGAGGTCGCTCTTATTGACCACACCTCTACCGGCATGCCAATTCACTGGCCGTCGTTTTACAACGTC
GTGACTGGGAAAACCCTGGCGTTACCCAACTTAATCGCCTTGCAGCACATCCCCCTTTCGCCAGCTGGCG
TAATAGCGAAGAGGCCCGCACCGATCGCCCTTCCCAACAGTTGCGCAGCCTGAATGGCGAATGGCGCCTG
ATGCGGTATTTTCTCCTTACGCATCTGTGCGGTATTTCACACCGCATAATCGGATCGTACTTGTTACCCA
TCATTGAATTTTGAACATCCGAACCTGGAAGTTTTCCCTGAAACAGATAGTATATTTGAACCTGTATAAT
AATATATAGTCTAGCGCTTTACGGAAGACAATGTATGTATTTCGGTTCCTGGAGAAACTATTGCATCTAT
TGCATAGGTAATCTTGCACGTCGCATCCCCGGTTCATTTTCTGCGTTTCCATCTTGCACTTCAATAGCAT
ATCTTTGTTAACGAAGCATCTGTGCTTCATTTTGTAGAACAAAAATGCAACGCGAGAGCGCTAATTTTTC
AAACAAAGAATCTGAGCTGCATTTTTACAGAACAGAAATGCAACGCGAAAGCGCTATTTTACCAACGAAG
AATCTGTGCTTCATTTTTGTAAAACAAAAATGCAACGCGAGAGCGCTAATTTTTCAAACAAAGAATCTGA
GCTGCATTTTTACAGAACAGAAATGCAACGCGAGAGCGCTATTTTACCAACAAAGAATCTATACTTCTTT
TTTGTTCTACAAAAATGCATCCCGAGAGCGCTATTTTTCTAACAAAGCATCTTAGATTACTTTTTTTCTC
CTTTGTGCGCTCTATAATGCAGTCTCTTGATAACTTTTTGCACTGTAGGTCCGTTAAGGTTAGAAGAAGG
CTACTTTGGTGTCTATTTTCTCTTCCATAAAAAAAGCCTGACTCCACTTCCCGCGTTTACTGATTACTAG
CGAAGCTGCGGGTGCATTTTTTCAAGATAAAGGCATCCCCGATTATATTCTATACCGATGTGGATTGCGC
ATACTTTGTGAACAGAAAGTGATAGCGTTGATGATTCTTCATTGGTCAGAAAATTATGAACGGTTTCTTC
TATTTTGTCTCTATATACTACGTATAGGAAATGTTTACATTTTCGTATTGTTTTCGATTCACTCTATGAA
TAGTTCTTACTACAATTTTTTTGTCTAAAGAGTAATACTAGAGATAAACATAAAAAATGTAGAGGTCGAG
TTTAGATGCAAGTTCAAGGAGCGAAAGGTGGATGGGTAGGTTATATAGGGATATAGCACAGAGATATATA
GCAAAGAGATACTTTTGAGCAATGTTTGTGGAAGCGGTATTCGCAATATTTTAGTAGCTCGTTACAGTCC
GGTGCGTTTTTGGTTTTTTGAAAGTGCGTCTTCAGAGCGCTTTTGGTTTTCAAAAGCGCTCTGAAGTTCC
TATACTTTCTAGCTAGAGAATAGGAACTTCGGAATAGGAACTTCAAAGCGTTTCCGAAAACGAGCGCTTC
CGAAAATGCAACGCGAGCTGCGCACATACAGCTCACTGTTCACGTCGCACCTATATCTGCGTGTTGCCTG
TATATATATATACATGAGAAGAACGGCATAGTGCGTGTTTATGCTTAAATGCGTACTTATATGCGTCTAT
TTATGTAGGATGAAAGGTAGTCTAGTACCTCCTGTGATATTATCCCATTCCATGCGGGGTATCGTATGCT
TCCTTCAGCACTACCCTTTAGCTGTTCTATATGCTGCCACTCCTCAATTGGATTAGTCTCATCCTTCAAT
GCTATCATTTCCTTTGATATTGGATCGATCCGATGATAAGCTGTCAAACATGAGAATTGGGTAATAACTG
ATATAATTAAATTGAAGCTCTAATTTGTGAGTTTAGTATACATGCATTTACTTATAATACAGTTTTTTAG
TTTTGCTGGCCGCATCTTCTCAAATATGCTTCCCAGCCTGCTTTTCTGTAACGTTCACCCTCTACCTTAG
CATCCCTTCCCTTTGCAAATAGTCCTCTTCCAACAATAATAATGTCAGATCCTGTAGAGACCACATCATC
CACGGTTCTATACTGTTGACCCAATGCGTCTCCCTTGTCATCTAAACCCACACCGGGTGTCATAATCAAC
CAATCGTAACCTTCATCTCTTCCACCCATGTCTCTTTGAGCAATAAAGCCGATAACAAAATCTTTGTCGC
TCTTCGCAATGTCAACAGTACCCTTAGTATATTCTCCAGTAGATAGGGAGCCCTTGCATGACAATTCTGC
TAACATCAAAAGGCCTCTAGGTTCCTTTGTTACTTCTTCTGCCGCCTGCTTCAAACCGCTAACAATACCT
GGGCCCACCACACCGTGTGCATTCGTAATGTCTGCCCATTCTGCTATTCTGTATACACCCGCAGAGTACT
GCAATTTGACTGTATTACCAATGTCAGCAAATTTTCTGTCTTCGAAGAGTAAAAAATTGTACTTGGCGGA
TAATGCCTTTAGCGGCTTAACTGTGCCCTCCATGGAAAAATCAGTCAAGATATCCACATGTGTTTTTAGT
AAACAAATTTTGGGACCTAATGCTTCAACTAACTCCAGTAATTCCTTGGTGGTACGAACATCCAATGAAG
CACACAAGTTTGTTTGCTTTTCGTGCATGATATTAAATAGCTTGGCAGCAACAGGACTAGGATGAGTAGC
AGCACGTTCCTTATATGTAGCTTTCGACATGATTTATCTTCGTTTCCTGCATGTTTTTGTTCTGTGCAGT
TGGGTTAAGAATACTGGGCAATTTCATGTTTCTTCAACACTACATATGCGTATATATACCAATCTAAGTC
TGTGCTCCTTCCTTCGTTCTTCCTTCTGTTCGGAGATTACCGAATCAAAAAAATTTCAAGGAAACCGAAA
TCAAAAAAAAGAATAAAAAAAAAATGATGAATTGAAAAGCTAATTCTTGAAGACGAAAGGGCCTCGTGAT
ACGCCTATTTTTATAGGTTAATGTCATGATAATAATGGTTTCTTAGACGTCAGGTGGCACTTTTCGGGGA
AATGTGCGCGGAACCCCTATTTGTTTATTTTTCTAAATACATTCAAATATGTATCCGCTCATGAGACAAT
AACCCTGATAAATGCTTCAATAATATTGAAAAAGGAAGAGTATGAGTATTCAACATTTCCGTGTCGCCCT
TATTCCCTTTTTTGCGGCATTTTGCCTTCCTGTTTTTGCTCACCCAGAAACGCTGGTGAAAGTAAAAGAT
GCTGAAGATCAGTTGGGTGCACGAGTGGGTTACATCGAACTGGATCTCAACAGCGGTAAGATCCTTGAGA
GTTTTCGCCCCGAAGAACGTTTTCCAATGATGAGCACTTTTAAAGTTCTGCTATGTGGCGCGGTATTATC
CCGTATTGACGCCGGGCAAGAGCAACTCGGTCGCCGCATACACTATTCTCAGAATGACTTGGTTGAGTAC
TCACCAGTCACAGAAAAGCATCTTACGGATGGCATGACAGTAAGAGAATTATGCAGTGCTGCCATAACCA
TGAGTGATAACACTGCGGCCAACTTACTTCTGACAACGATCGGAGGACCGAAGGAGCTAACCGCTTTTTT
GCACAACATGGGGGATCATGTAACTCGCCTTGATCGTTGGGAACCGGAGCTGAATGAAGCCATACCAAAC
GACGAGCGTGACACCACGATGCCTGTAGCAATGGCAACAACGTTGCGCAAACTATTAACTGGCGAACTAC
TTACTCTAGCTTCCCGGCAACAATTAATAGACTGGATGGAGGCGGATAAAGTTGCAGGACCACTTCTGCG
CTCGGCCCTTCCGGCTGGCTGGTTTATTGCTGATAAATCTGGAGCCGGTGAGCGTGGGTCTCGCGGTATC
ATTGCAGCACTGGGGCCAGATGGTAAGCCCTCCCGTATCGTAGTTATCTACACGACGGGGAGTCAGGCAA
CTATGGATGAACGAAATAGACAGATCGCTGAGATAGGTGCCTCACTGATTAAGCATTGGTAACTGTCAGA
CCAAGTTTACTCATATATACTTTAGATTGATTTAAAACTTCATTTTTAATTTAAAAGGATCTAGGTGAAG
ATCCTTTTTGATAATCTCATGACCAAAATCCCTTAACGTGAGTTTTCGTTCCACTGAGCGTCAGACCCCG
TAGAAAAGATCAAAGGATCTTCTTGAGATCCTTTTTTTCTGCGCGTAATCTGCTGCTTGCAAACAAAAAA
ACCACCGCTACCAGCGGTGGTTTGTTTGCCGGATCAAGAGCTACCAACTCTTTTTCCGAAGGTAACTGGC
TTCAGCAGAGCGCAGATACCAAATACTGTTCTTCTAGTGTAGCCGTAGTTAGGCCACCACTTCAAGAACT
CTGTAGCACCGCCTACATACCTCGCTCTGCTAATCCTGTTACCAGTGGCTGCTGCCAGTGGCGATAAGTC
GTGTCTTACCGGGTTGGACTCAAGACGATAGTTACCGGATAAGGCGCAGCGGTCGGGCTGAACGGGGGGT
TCGTGCACACAGCCCAGCTTGGAGCGAACGACCTACACCGAACTGAGATACCTACAGCGTGAGCTATGAG
AAAGCGCCACGCTTCCCGAAGGGAGAAAGGCGGACAGGTATCCGGTAAGCGGCAGGGTCGGAACAGGAGA
GCGCACGAGGGAGCTTCCAGGGGGAAACGCCTGGTATCTTTATAGTCCTGTCGGGTTTCGCCACCTCTGA
CTTGAGCGTCGATTTTTGTGATGCTCGTCAGGGGGGCGGAGCCTATGGAAAAACGCCAGCAACGCGGCCT
TTTTACGGTTCCTGGCCTTTTGCTGGCCTTTTGCTCACATGTTCTTTCCTGCGTTATCCCCTGATTCTGT
GGATAACCGTATTACCGCCTTTGAGTGAGCTGATACCGCTCGCCGCAGCCGAACGACCGAGCGCAGCGAG
TCAGTGAGCGAGGAAGCGGAAGAGCGCCCAATACGCAAACCGCCTCTCCCCGCGCGTTGGCCGATTCATT
AATGCAGCTGGCACGACAGGTTTCCCGACTGGAAAGCGGGCAGTGAGCGCAACGCAATTAATGTGAGTTA
GCTCACTCATTAGGCACCCCAGGCTTTACACTTTATGCTTCCGGCTCGTATGTTGTGTGGAATTGTGAGC
GGATAACAATTTCACACAGGAAACAGCTATGACCATGATTACGCCAAGCTTACCGCATCAGGAAATTGTA
AGCGTTAATATTTTGTTAAAATTCGCGTTAAATTTTTGTTAAATCAGCTCATTTTTTAACCAATAGGCCG
AAATCGGCAAAATCCCTTATAAATCAAAAGAATAGACCGAGATAGGGT
[37 nt withheld, positions 8869-8905]
AAAGAACGTGGACTCCAACGTCAAAGG
[49 nt withheld, positions 8933-8981]
T
[91 nt withheld, positions 8983-9073]
G
[124 nt withheld, positions 9075-9198]
CCATTCGC
